Addgene plasmid #152103: pGBW-m4133137
Purpose: Mammalian expression plasmid for SARS-CoV-2 nsp8
Depositing lab: Ginkgo Bioworks & Benjie Chen. Depositing organization: Ginkgo Bioworks.
Backbone
  Vector backbone: pTwist_CMV_6
  Backbone size w/o insert (bp): 4180
  Vector type: Mammalian Expression
Growth in bacteria
  Bacterial resistance: Ampicillin, 100 μg/mL
  Growth temperature: 37°C
  Growth strain: DH5alpha
  Copy number: High Copy
Gene/Insert
  Gene/Insert name: SARS-CoV-2 nsp8
  Species: Severe acute respiratory syndrome coronavirus 2
  Insert size (bp): 587
  Mutation: wt
  Entrez Gene: ORF1ab (a.k.a. GU280_gp01)
  Promoter: CMV
  Tag / fusion protein: Cleavable TEV;TapTag (C terminal on backbone)
  Cloning method: Unknown
Resource information
  A portion of this plasmid was derived from a plasmid made by: GinkgoBioworks
Depositor comments: NCBI reference sequence: YP_009725304.1
How to cite: pGBW-m4133137 was a gift from Ginkgo Bioworks & Benjie Chen (Addgene plasmid # 152103 ; http://n2t.net/addgene:152103 ; RRID:Addgene_152103)
