[The description below was written by a language model from this plasmid's Addgene catalogue record and pLannotate feature annotations shown in this document.]
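Description:
pGBW-m4133137 is a mammalian expression plasmid for wild-type SARS-CoV-2 nsp8, built on the pTwist_CMV_6 backbone. It is propagated in E. coli as a high-copy plasmid through a ColE1/pUC-type origin and selected with ampicillin via a full-length β-lactamase (AmpR) gene. A short additional β-lactamase fragment is also annotated and is probably a backbone remnant. The deposited full sequence is 5,355 nt, which is somewhat longer than the listed backbone and insert sizes combined, probably because the tag region is not counted in them.

Expression is driven by the human cytomegalovirus immediate early enhancer and promoter, annotated here as the CMV enhancer plus partial or truncated CMV promoter matches. The nsp8 coding sequence spans the numbering origin of the circular map and is detected as a fragment of the ORF1a/ORF1ab replicase polyprotein, from which nsp8 is normally released by proteolysis. The nsp10 text in that annotation is generic polyprotein description and does not describe the insert.

The catalogue lists a C-terminal, TEV-cleavable TAP tag supplied by the backbone. This agrees with the downstream in-frame hits to a myosin light chain kinase fragment, which is typical of a calmodulin-binding peptide, and to immunoglobulin-binding domains of Staphylococcus protein A. These two modules allow sequential affinity capture, with TEV protease release between the steps. The TEV site itself is not annotated.

The feature table shows an SV40 polyadenylation signal downstream of the cassette. The expression unit is flanked by β-globin insulator elements, T7 and rrnG transcription terminators and a synthetic poly(A) signal, which isolate it from the rest of the plasmid. No mammalian selection marker is annotated, so the plasmid appears suited to transient expression. Its design fits tandem affinity purification of nsp8 and its interacting host or viral proteins, although the record states only mammalian expression as the purpose.
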