Features (pLannotate 1.2.2; 18 found; start..end, strand, type, name):
    650..727     +  CDS            MYLK2 (fragment): MYLK2_HUMAN - Experimental evidence at protein level: Swiss-Prot protein existence level 1. Implicated in the level of global muscle contraction and cardiac function. Phosphorylates a specific serine in the N-terminus of a myosin light chain. From Homo sapiens (Human).
    809..1159    +  CDS            spa (fragment): SPA_STAAU - Experimental evidence at protein level: Swiss-Prot protein existence level 1. Plays a role in the inhibition of the host innate and adaptive immune responses. Possesses five immunoglobulin-binding domains that capture both the fragment crystallizable region (Fc region) and the Fab region (part of Ig that identifies antigen) of immunoglobulins (By similarity). In turn, Staphylococcus aureus is protected from phagocytic killing via inhibition of Ig Fc region. In addition, the host elicited B-cell response is prevented due to a decrease of antibody-secreting cell proliferation that en
   1224..1345    -  polyA_signal   SV40 poly(A) signal: SV40 polyadenylation signal
   1368..1437    -  CDS            large T antigen (fragment): large T antigen from SV40 (simian virus 40)
   1460..1506    +  terminator     T7 terminator: transcription terminator for bacteriophage T7 RNA polymerase
   1536..1672    +  terminator     rrnG terminator: transcription terminator from the E. coli ribosomal RNA rrnG operon (Albrechtsen et al., 1991)
   1717..1788    +  misc_feature   3' β-globin insulator: insulator downstream of the human β-globin locus (Farrell et al., 2002)
   2014..2602    -  rep_origin     ori: high-copy-number ColE1/pMB1/pBR322/pUC origin of replication
   2774..2838    -  CDS            bla(M) (fragment): β-lactamase lacking the signal sequence; bla(M); allows cytosolic expression of β-lactamase
   3348..4208    +  CDS            AmpR: β-lactamase; bla; confers resistance to ampicillin, carbenicillin, and related antibiotics
   4221..4357    +  terminator     rrnG terminator: transcription terminator from the E. coli ribosomal RNA rrnG operon (Albrechtsen et al., 1991)
   4509..4580    +  misc_feature   5' β-globin insulator: insulator upstream of the human β-globin locus (Farrell et al., 2002)
   4585..4631    -  terminator     T7 terminator: transcription terminator for bacteriophage T7 RNA polymerase
   4649..4697    -  polyA_signal   poly(A) signal: synthetic polyadenylation signal
   4778..5081    +  enhancer       CMV enhancer: human cytomegalovirus immediate early enhancer
   5154..5171    -  promoter       CMV promoter (fragment): human cytomegalovirus (CMV) immediate early promoter
   5234..5285    +  promoter       CMVd2 promoter: truncated human cytomegalovirus (CMV) immediate early promoter that yields moderately reduced expression relative to the full-length promoter
   5354..601     +  CDS            R1A_SARS2 (fragment) (across the origin): Experimental evidence at protein level: Swiss-Prot protein existence level 1. [Non-structural protein 10]: Plays a pivotal role in viral transcription by stimulating both nsp14 3'-5' exoribonuclease and nsp16 2'-O-methyltransferase activities. Therefore plays an essential role in viral mRNAs cap methylation. From Severe acute respiratory syndrome coronavirus 2 (2019-nCoV) (SARS-CoV-2).
>Addgene plasmid #152103 | pGBW-m4133137 | depositor full sequence | sequence record 295115 | Full Sequence
CACCATGATAGCCTCAGAGTTTAGTTCCCTTCCATCATATGCAGCTTTTGCTACTGCTCAAGAAGCTTAT
GAGCAGGCTGTTGCTAATGGTGATTCTGAAGTTGTTCTTAAAAAGTTGAAGAAGTCTTTGAATGTGGCTA
AATCTGAATTTGACCGTGATGCAGCCATGCAACGTAAGTTGGAAAAGATGGCTGATCAAGCTATGACCCA
AATGTATAAACAGGCTAGATCTGAGGACAAGAGGGCAAAAGTTACTAGTGCTATGCAGACAATGCTTTTC
ACTATGCTTAGAAAGTTGGATAATGATGCACTCAACAACATTATCAACAATGCAAGAGATGGTTGTGTTC
CCTTGAACATAATACCTCTTACAACAGCAGCCAAACTAATGGTTGTCATACCAGACTATAACACATATAA
AAATACGTGTGATGGTACAACATTTACTTATGCATCAGCATTGTGGGAAATCCAACAGGTTGTAGATGCA
GATAGTAAAATTGTTCAACTTAGTGAAATTAGTATGGACAATTCACCTAATTTAGCATGGCCTCTTATTG
TAACAGCTTTAAGGGCCAATTCTGCTGTCAAATTAGAAAACCTTTACTTTCAGTCGGGACGGCGAATCCC
GGGGCTGATAAATCCCTGGAAAAGGAGATGGAAGAAGAACTTTATTGCAGTGTCTGCGGCTAACCGGTTC
AAAAAGATCAGTTCAAGCGGCGCCCTAGATTACGACATTCCTACGACCGCCTCCGAGAATCTCTATTTCC
AGGGTGAATTTGGCTTGGCACAACATGACGAGGCCGTCGATAACAAGTTTAATAAAGAACAGCAGAACGC
TTTCTATGAGATCCTTCACTTACCAAATCTGAACGAAGAGCAACGCAACGCTTTCATTCAGAGCCTGAAA
GACGATCCCTCGCAGTCTGCAAATCTCCTGGCCGAAGCCAAGAAGCTGAATGACGCACAGGCTCCAAAAG
TTGATAACAAGTTTAACAAGGAGCAGCAGAATGCTTTCTACGAGATATTGCACCTTCCTAATCTGAATGA
GGAACAAAGAAATGCATTTATCCAGTCCCTAAAAGACGATCCATCACAGAGTGCCAACCTGCTTGCGGAA
GCCAAAAAGCTCAATGATGCCCAGGCCCCGAAAGTAGACGCGAACCATCAATAAGCTAGCTTGACTGACT
GAGATACAGCGTACCTTCAGCTCACAGACATGATAAGATACATTGATGAGTTTGGACAAACCACAACTAG
AATGCAGTGAAAAAAATGCTTTATTTGTGAAATTTGTGATGCTATTGCTTTATTTGTAACCATTATAAGC
TGCAATAAACAAGTTAACAACAACAATTGCATTCATTTTATGTTTCAGGTTCAGGGGGAGGTGTGGGAGG
TTTTTTAAAGCAAGTAAAACCTCTACAAATGTGGTATTGGCCCATCTCTATCGGTATCGTAGCATAACCC
CTTGGGGCCTCTAAACGGGTCTTGAGGGGTTTTTTGTGCCCCTCGGGCCGGATTGCTATCTACCGGCATT
GGCGCAGAAAAAAATGCCTGATGCGACGCTGCGCGTCTTATACTCCCACATATGCCAGATTCAGCAACGG
ATACGGCTTCCCCAACTTGCCCACTTCCATACGTGTCCTCCTTACCAGAAATTTATCCTTAAGGTCGTCA
GCTATCCTGCAGGCGATCTCTCGATTTCGATCAAGACATTCCTTTAATGGTCTTTTCTGGACACCACTAG
GGGTCAGAAGTAGTTCATCAAACTTTCTTCCCTCCCTAATCTCATTGGTTACCTTGGGCTATCGAAACTT
AATTAACCAGTCAAGTCAGCTACTTGGCGAGATCGACTTGTCTGGGTTTCGACTACGCTCAGAATTGCGT
CAGTCAAGTTCGATCTGGTCCTTGCTATTGCACCCGTTCTCCGATTACGAGTTTCATTTAAATCATGTGA
GCAAAAGGCCAGCAAAAGGCCAGGAACCGTAAAAAGGCCGCGTTGCTGGCGTTTTTCCATAGGCTCCGCC
CCCCTGACGAGCATCACAAAAATCGACGCTCAAGTCAGAGGTGGCGAAACCCGACAGGACTATAAAGATA
CCAGGCGTTTCCCCCTGGAAGCTCCCTCGTGCGCTCTCCTGTTCCGACCCTGCCGCTTACCGGATACCTG
TCCGCCTTTCTCCCTTCGGGAAGCGTGGCGCTTTCTCATAGCTCACGCTGTAGGTATCTCAGTTCGGTGT
AGGTCGTTCGCTCCAAGCTGGGCTGTGTGCACGAACCCCCCGTTCAGCCCGACCGCTGCGCCTTATCCGG
TAACTATCGTCTTGAGTCCAACCCGGTAAGACACGACTTATCGCCACTGGCAGCAGCCACTGGTAACAGG
ATTAGCAGAGCGAGGTATGTAGGCGGTGCTACAGAGTTCTTGAAGTGGTGGCCTAACTACGGCTACACTA
GAAGAACAGTATTTGGTATCTGCGCTCTGCTGAAGCCAGTTACCTTCGGAAAAAGAGTTGGTAGCTCTTG
ATCCGGCAAACAAACCACCGCTGGTAGCGGTGGTTTTTTTGTTTGCAAGCAGCAGATTACGCGCAGAAAA
AAAGGATCTCAAGAAGATCCTTTGATCTTTTCTACGGGGTCTGACGCTCAGTGGAACGAAAACTCACGTT
AAGGGATTTTGGTCATGAGATTATCAAAAAGGATCTTCACCTAGATCCTTTTAAATTAAAAATGAAGTTT
TAAATCAATCTAAAGTATATATGAGTAAACTTGGTCTGACAGTTACCAATGCTTAATCAGTGAGGCACCT
ATCTCAGCGATCTGTCTATTTCGTTCATCCATAGTTGCATTTAAATTTCCGAACTCTCCAAGGCCCTCGT
CGGAAAATCTTCAAACCTTTCGTCCGATCCATCTTGCAGGCTACCTCTCGAACGAACTATCGCAAGTCTC
TTGGCCGGCCTTGCGCCTTGGCTATTGCTTGGCAGCGCCTATCGCCAGGTATTACTCCAATCCCGAATAT
CCGAGATCGGGATCACCCGAGAGAAGTTCAACCTACATCCTCAATCCCGATCTATCCGAGATCCGAGGAA
TATCGAAATCGGGGCGCGCCTGGTGTACCGAGAACGATCCTCTCAGTGCGAGTCTCGACGATCCATATCG
TTGCTTGGCAGTCAGCCAGTCGGAATCCAGCTTGGGACCCAGGAAGTCCAATCGTCAGATATTGTACTCA
AGCCTGGTCACGGCAGCGTACCGATCTGTTTAAACCTAGATATTGATAGTCTGATCGGTCAACGTATAAT
CGAGTCCTAGCTTTTGCAAACATCTATCAAGAGACAGGATCAGCAGGAGGCTTTCGCATGAGTATTCAAC
ATTTCCGTGTCGCCCTTATTCCCTTTTTTGCGGCATTTTGCCTTCCTGTTTTTGCTCACCCAGAAACGCT
GGTGAAAGTAAAAGATGCTGAAGATCAGTTGGGTGCGCGAGTGGGTTACATCGAACTGGATCTCAACAGC
GGTAAGATCCTTGAGAGTTTTCGCCCCGAAGAACGCTTTCCAATGATGAGCACTTTTAAAGTTCTGCTAT
GTGGCGCGGTATTATCCCGTATTGACGCCGGGCAAGAGCAACTCGGTCGCCGCATACACTATTCTCAGAA
TGACTTGGTTGAGTATTCACCAGTCACAGAAAAGCATCTTACGGATGGCATGACAGTAAGAGAATTATGC
AGTGCTGCCATAACCATGAGTGATAACACTGCGGCCAACTTACTTCTGACAACGATTGGAGGACCGAAGG
AGCTAACCGCTTTTTTGCACAACATGGGGGATCATGTAACTCGCCTTGATCGTTGGGAACCGGAGCTGAA
TGAAGCCATACCAAACGACGAGCGTGACACCACGATGCCTGTAGCAATGGCAACAACCTTGCGTAAACTA
TTAACTGGCGAACTACTTACTCTAGCTTCCCGGCAACAGTTGATAGACTGGATGGAGGCGGATAAAGTTG
CAGGACCACTTCTGCGCTCGGCCCTTCCGGCTGGCTGGTTTATTGCTGATAAATCTGGAGCCGGTGAGCG
TGGGTCTCGCGGTATCATTGCAGCACTGGGGCCAGATGGTAAGCCCTCCCGTATCGTAGTTATCTACACG
ACGGGGAGTCAGGCAACTATGGATGAACGAAATAGACAGATCGCTGAGATAGGTGCCTCACTGATTAAGC
ATTGGTAACCGATTCTAGGTGCATTGGCGCAGAAAAAAATGCCTGATGCGACGCTGCGCGTCTTATACTC
CCACATATGCCAGATTCAGCAACGGATACGGCTTCCCCAACTTGCCCACTTCCATACGTGTCCTCCTTAC
CAGAAATTTATCCTTAAGATCCCGAATCGTTTAAACTCGACTCTGGCTCTATCGAATCTCCGTCGTTTCG
AGCTTACGCGAACAGCCGTGGCGCTCATTTGCTCGTCGGGCATCGAATCTCGTCAGCTATCGTCAGCTTA
CCTTTTTGGCAGCGATCGCGGCTCCCGACATCTTGGACCATTAGCTCCACAGGTATCTTCTTCCCTCTAG
TGGTCATAACAGCAGCTTCAGCTACCTCTCAATTCAAAAAACCCCTCAAGACCCGTTTAGAGGCCCCAAG
GGGTTATGCTATCAATCGTTGCGTTACACACACAAAAAACCAACACACATCCATCTTCGATGGATAGCGA
TTTTATTATCTAACTGCTGATCGAGTGTAGCCAGATCTAGTAATCAATTACGGGGTCATTAGTTCATAGC
CCATATATGGAGTTCCGCGTTACATAACTTACGGTAAATGGCCCGCCTGGCTGACCGCCCAACGACCCCC
GCCCATTGACGTCAATAATGACGTATGTTCCCATAGTAACGCCAATAGGGACTTTCCATTGACGTCAATG
GGTGGAGTATTTACGGTAAACTGCCCACTTGGCAGTACATCAAGTGTATCATATGCCAAGTACGCCCCCT
ATTGACGTCAATGACGGTAAATGGCCCGCCTGGCATTATGCCCAGTACATGACCTTATGGGACTTTCCTA
CTTGGCAGTACATCTACGTATTAGTCATCGCTATTACCATGCTGATGCGGTTTTGGCAGTACATCAATGG
GCGTGGATAGCGGTTTGACTCACGGGGATTTCCAAGTCTCCACCCCATTGACGTCAATGGGAGTTTGTTT
TGGCACCAAAATCAACGGGACTTTCCAAAATGTCGTAACAACTCCGCCCCATTGACGCAAATGGGCGGTA
GGCGTGTACGGTGGGAGGTCTATATAAGCAGAGCTGGTTTAGTGAACCGTCAGATCAGATCTTTGTCGAT
CCTACCATCCACTCGACACACCCGCCAGCGGCCGC
